>Addgene plasmid #104889 | PE_28: Plux_lac_tet_eG::sfYFP | addgene full sequence | sequence record 221710 | Addgene NGS Result
AGTGCGCTCGAGCTTCCCAACCTTACCAGAGGGCGCCCCAGCTGGCAATTCCGACGTCTGTGTGGATCCC
TATCAGTGATAGAGATTCACACAGGGCCCTCGGACACCGAGGAGAATGTCAAGAGGCGAACACACAACGT
CTTGGAGCGCCAGAGGAGGAACGAGCTAAAACGGAGCTTTTTTGCCCTGCGTGACCAGATCCCGGAGTTG
GAAAACAATGAAAAGGCCCCCAAGGTAGTTATCCTTAAAAAAGCCACAGCATACATCCTGTCCGTCCAAG
CAGAGGAGCAAAAGCTCATTTCTGAAGAGGACTTGTTGCGGAAACGACGAGAACAGTTGAAACACAAACT
TGAACAGCTACGGAACTCTTGTGCGTAAGGAAAAGTAAGGAAAACGATTCCTTCTAACAGAAATGTCCTG
AGCAATCACCTATGAACTGTCGAACCTGTAGGATCGTACAGTTAGACATGTGAGCGCTCACAATTTATAG
TGAGCACATCCCTATCAGTGATAGAGATGCATGCCACTTAAAAAGGAGATCAACAATGAAAGCAATTTTC
GTACTGAAACATCTTAATCATGCTAAGGAGAAATACTAGTATGCGTAAAGGCGAAGAGCTGTTCACTGGT
GTCGTCCCTATTCTGGTGGAACTGGATGGTGATGTCAACGGTCATAAGTTTTCCGTGCGTGGCGAGGGTG
AAGGTGACGCAACTAATGGTAAACTGACGCTGAAGTTCATCTGTACTACTGGTAAACTGCCGGTACCTTG
GCCGACTCTGGTAACGACGCTGACTTATGGTGTTCAGTGCTTTGCTCGTTATCCGGACCATATGAAGCAG
CATGACTTCTTCAAGTCCGCCATGCCGGAAGGCTATGTGCAGGAACGCACGATTTCCTTTAAGGATGACG
GCACGTACAAAACGCGTGCGGAAGTGAAATTTGAAGGCGATACCCTGGTAAACCGCATTGAGCTGAAAGG
CATTGACTTTAAAGAAGACGGCAATATCCTGGGCCATAAGCTGGAATACAATTTTAACAGCCACAATGTT
TACATCACCGCCGATAAACAAAAAAATGGCATTAAAGCGAATTTTAAAATTCGCCACAACGTGGAGGATG
GCAGCGTGCAGCTGGCTGATCACTACCAGCAAAACACTCCAATCGGTGATGGTCCTGTTCTGCTGCCAGA
CAATCACTATCTGAGCTACCAAAGCGTTCTGTCTAAAGATCCGAACGAGAAACGCGATCATATGGTTCTG
CTGGAGTTCGTAACCGCAGCGGGCATCACGCATGGTATGGATGAACTGTACAAATGATGAAGCTTCCCCT
ACGTGCTGCTGAAGTTGCCCGCAACAGAGAGTGGAACCAACCGGTGATACCACGATACTATGACTGAGAG
TCAACGCCATGAGCGGCCTCATTTCTTATTCTGAGTTACAACAGTCCGCACCGCTGTCTCACACTGGCTC
ACCTTCGGGTGGGCCTTTCTGCGTTTATATACTAGAGAGAGAATATAAAAAGCCAGATTATTAATCCGGC
TTTTTTATTATTTCCTAGCTAGCCGGGGAAATGTGCGCGGAACCCCTATTTGTTTATTTTTCTAAATACA
TTCAAATATGTATCCGCTCATGAATTAATTCTTAGAAAAACTCATCGAGCATCAAATGAAACTGCAATTT
ATTCATATCAGGATTATCAATACCATATTTTTGAAAAAGCCGTTTCTGTAATGAAGGAGAAAACTCACCG
AGGCAGTTCCATAGGATGGCAAGATCCTGGTATCGGTCTGCGATTCCGACTCGTCCAACATCAATACAAC
CTATTAATTTCCCCTCGTCAAAAATAAGGTTATCAAGTGAGAAATCACCATGAGTGACGACTGAATCCGG
TGAGAATGGCAAAAGTTTATGCATTTCTTTCCAGACTTGTTCAACAGGCCAGCCATTACGCTCGTCATCA
AAATCACTCGCATCAACCAAACCGTTATTCATTCGTGATTGCGCCTGAGCGAGACGAAATACGCGATCGC
TGTTAAAAGGACAATTACAAACAGGAATCGAATGCAACCGGCGCAGGAACACTGCCAGCGCATCAACAAT
ATTTTCACCTGAATCAGGATATTCTTCTAATACCTGGAATGCTGTTTTCCCGGGGATCGCAGTGGTGAGT
AACCATGCATCATCAGGAGTACGGATAAAATGCTTGATGGTCGGAAGAGGCATAAATTCCGTCAGCCAGT
TTAGTCTGACCATCTCATCTGTAACATCATTGGCAACGCTACCTTTGCCATGTTTCAGAAACAACTCTGG
CGCATCGGGCTTCCCATACAATCGATAGATTGTCGCACCTGATTGCCCGACATTATCGCGAGCCCATTTA
TACCCATATAAATCAGCATCCATGCTGGAATTTAATCGCGGCCTAGAGCAAGACGTTTCCCGTTGAATAT
GGCTCATAACACCCCTTGTATTACTGTTTATGTAAGCAGACAGTTTTATTGTTCATGACCAAAATCCCTT
AACGTGAGTTTTCGTTCCACTGAGCGTCAGACCCCGTAGAAAAGATCAAAGGATCTTCTTGAGATCCTTT
TTTTCTGCGCGTAATCTGCTGCTTGCAAACAAAAAAACCACCGCTACCAGCGGTGGTTTGTTTGCCGGAT
CAAGAGCTACCAACTCTTTTTCCGAAGGTAACTGGCTTCAGCAGAGCGCAGATACCAAATACTGTCCTTC
TAGTGTAGCCGTAGTTAGGCCACCACTTCAAGAACTCTGTAGCACCGCCTACATACCTCGCTCTGCTAAT
CCTGTTACCAGTGGCTGCTGCCAGTGGCGATAAGTCGTGTCTTACCGGGTTGGACTCAAGACGATAGTTA
CCGGATAAGGCGCAGCGGTCGGGCTGAACGGGGGGTTCGTGCACACAGCCCAGCTTGGAGCGAACGACCT
ACACCGAACTGAGATACCTACAGCGTGAGCTATGAGAAAGCGCCACGCTTCCCGAAGGGAGAAAGGCGGA
CAGGTATCCGGTAAGCGGCAGGGTCGGAACAGGAGAGCGCACGAGGGAGCTTCCAGGGGGAAACGCCTGG
TATCTTTATAGTCCTGTCGGGTTTCGCCACCTCTGACTTGAGCGTCGATTTTTGTGATGCTCGTCAGGGG
GGCGGAGCCTATGGAAAAACGCCAGCAACGCGGCCTTTTTACGGTTCCTGGCCTTTTGCTGGCCTTTTGC
TCACATGTTCTTTCCTGCGTTATCCCCTGATTCTGTGGATAACCGTATTACCGCCTTTGAGTGAGCTGAT
ACCGCTCGCCGCAGCCGAACGACCGAGCGCAGCGAGTCAGTGAGCGAGGAAGCGGAAGAGCGCCTGATGC
GGTATTTTCTCCTTACGCATCTGTGCGGTATTTCACACCGCAATGGTGCACTCTCAGTACAATCTGCTCT
GATGCCGCATAGTTAAGCCAGTATACACTCCGCTATCGCTACGTGACTGGGTCATGGCTGCGCCCCGACA
CCCGCCAACACCCGCTGACGCGCCCTGACGGGCTTGTCTGCTCCCGGCATCCGCTTACAGACAAGCTGTG
ACCGTCTCCGGGAGCTGCATGTGTCAGAGGTTTTCACCGTCATCACCGAAACGCGCGAGGCAGCTGCGGT
AAAGCTCATCAGCGTGGTCGTGAAGCGATTCACAGATGTCTGCCTGTTCATCCGCGTCCAGCTCGTTGAG
TTTCTCCAGAAGCGTTAATGTCTGGCTTCTGATAAAGCGGGCCATGTTAAGGGCGGTTTTTTCCTGTTTG
GTCACTGATGCCTCCGTGTAAGGGGGATTTCTGTTCATGGGGGTAATGATACCGATGAAACGAGAGAGGA
TGCTCACGATACGGGTTACTGATGATGAACATGCCCGGTTACTGGAACGTTGTGAGGGTAAACAACTGGC
GGTATGGATGCGGCGGGACCAGAGCTC
Features (pLannotate 1.2.2; 13 found; start..end, strand, type, name):
     67..87      +  promoter       PLtetO-1 promoter (fragment): modified phage lambda PL promoter with tet operator sites (Lutz and Bujard, 1997)
    100..318     +  CDS            N-MYC2 (fragment): MYC2_MARMO - Protein inferred from homology: Swiss-Prot protein existence level 3. From Marmota monax (Woodchuck).
    286..315     +  CDS            Myc: Myc (human c-Myc proto-oncogene) epitope tag
    469..485     +  protein_bind   lac operator (symmetric) (fragment): The lac repressor binds to the lac operator to inhibit transcription in E. coli. This inhibition can be relieved by adding lactose or isopropyl-β-D-thiogalactopyranoside (IPTG). The symmetric lac operator was optimized for tight binding of lac repressor. lac repressor encoded by lacI
    496..518     +  promoter       PLtetO-1 promoter (fragment): modified phage lambda PL promoter with tet operator sites (Lutz and Bujard, 1997)
    601..1314    +  CDS            superfolder GFP: GFP variant that folds robustly even when fused to poorly folded proteins (Pédelacq et al., 2006)
   1466..1493    +  terminator     T7Te terminator: phage T7 early transcription terminator
   1576..1633    +  promoter       AmpR promoter (fragment): bla
   1642..2457    -  CDS            KanR: aminoglycoside phosphotransferase; aph(3')-Ia; confers resistance to kanamycin in bacteria or G418 (Geneticin®) in eukaryotes
   2579..3167    +  rep_origin     ori: high-copy-number ColE1/pMB1/pBR322/pUC origin of replication
   3353..3492    -  misc_feature   bom: basis of mobility region from pBR322
   3594..3785    -  CDS            rop: Rop protein, which maintains plasmids at low copy number; rop
   3826..3936    +  CDS            mbeC (fragment): MBEC_ECOLX - Experimental evidence at protein level: Swiss-Prot protein existence level 1. Required for efficient mobilization of ColE1 plasmid and is thus essential to promote the specific transfer of the plasmid during conjugation. Probably functions by inducing DNA bending, helping the MbeA relaxase to melt the DNA around the nic site and cleave the phosphodiester bond. Binds specifically double-stranded DNA (dsDNA) containing the ColE1 oriT but does not recognize the inverted repeat (IR). From Escherichia coli.
