[The description below was written by a language model from this plasmid's Addgene catalogue record and pLannotate feature annotations shown in this document.]
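Description:
PE_28: Plux_lac_tet_eG::sfYFP is a bacterial expression reporter plasmid of about 4 kb, built on a pMB1-type backbone that retains the rop gene. It replicates in E. coli from the ColE1/pMB1 origin and is selected with kanamycin through an aph(3')-Ia resistance gene. The catalogue lists it as high copy, although Rop normally moderates the copy number of pMB1-family plasmids. A pBR322 bom region and a fragment of the mobilisation gene mbeC are backbone remnants rather than functional payload.

The insert is an 85 bp synthetic hybrid promoter, Plux_lac_tet_eG, placed upstream of a superfolder yellow fluorescent protein reporter. The annotation software labels this reading frame superfolder GFP, which reflects the close similarity of the two variants. A T7Te terminator follows the reporter. In the promoter region, the feature table detects a symmetric lac operator fragment and a tet operator–containing PLtetO-1 fragment. This fits a promoter designed to respond to LacI and TetR, and the name implies a LuxR-responsive lux element as well, though no lux site is annotated. Fluorescence would therefore report the combined input of these ligand-inducible transcription factors, none of which is encoded on this plasmid according to the table.

Upstream, near rop, lie another tet operator fragment and a Myc epitope tag sequence. The depositor notes that a tet operator sits here in place of a lac operator and that this change is not known to affect function. The plasmid belongs to a promoter-engineering series from a study on tuning the dynamic range of bacterial promoters regulated by inducible transcription factors. The sequenced record is slightly shorter than the listed total size.
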