Addgene plasmid #104889: PE_28: Plux_lac_tet_eG::sfYFP
Purpose: PE_28: Plux_lac_tet_eG::sfYFP
Depositing lab: Matthew Bennett. Depositing organization: Rice University. Publication: Tuning the dynamic range of bacterial promoters regulated by ligand-inducible transcription factors. Chen Y, Ho JML, Shis DL, Gupta C, Long J, Wagner DS, Ott W, Josic K, Bennett MR. Nat Commun. 2018 Jan 4;9(1):64. doi: 10.1038/s41467-017-02473-5. PubMed 29302024.
Backbone
  Vector backbone: pmb1, +ROP
  Backbone size w/o insert (bp): 3886
  Total vector size (bp): 3971
  Vector type: Bacterial Expression
Growth in bacteria
  Bacterial resistance: Kanamycin, 50 μg/mL
  Growth temperature: 37°C
  Growth strain: DH5alpha
  Copy number: High Copy
Gene/Insert
  Gene/Insert name: Hybrid Promoter Plux_lac_tet_eG
  Insert size (bp): 85
  Promoter: Plux_lac_tet_eG::sfYFP
  Cloning method: Gateway Cloning
  Sequencing primers: 5′ CATTTCTGAAGAGGACTTGTTGCG; 3′ CTTCACCCTCGCCACGCACG
Terms and licenses: Academic/Nonprofit Terms; Industry Terms: Not Available to Industry
Depositor comments: Note: Plasmid contains a tet operator instead of a lac operator between rop and myc. This change is not known to affect plasmid function.
How to cite: PE_28: Plux_lac_tet_eG::sfYFP was a gift from Matthew Bennett (Addgene plasmid # 104889 ; http://n2t.net/addgene:104889 ; RRID:Addgene_104889)
