>Addgene plasmid #104889 | PE_28: Plux_lac_tet_eG::sfYFP | depositor partial sequence | sequence record 214346 | Plux_lac_tet_eG
TCGAACCTGTAGGATCGTACAGTTAGACATGTGAGCGCTCACAATTTATAGTGAGCACATCCCTATCAGT
GATAGAGATGCATGC
