>Addgene plasmid #104889 | PE_28: Plux_lac_tet_eG::sfYFP | depositor partial sequence | sequence record 214347 | sfYFP
ATGCGTAAAGGCGAAGAGCTGTTCACTGGTGTCGTCCCTATTCTGGTGGAACTGGATGGTGATGTCAACG
GTCATAAGTTTTCCGTGCGTGGCGAGGGTGAAGGTGACGCAACTAATGGTAAACTGACGCTGAAGTTCAT
CTGTACTACTGGTAAACTGCCGGTACCTTGGCCGACTCTGGTAACGACGCTGACTTATGGTGTTCAGTGC
TTTGCTCGTTATCCGGACCATATGAAGCAGCATGACTTCTTCAAGTCCGCCATGCCGGAAGGCTATGTGC
AGGAACGCACGATTTCCTTTAAGGATGACGGCACGTACAAAACGCGTGCGGAAGTGAAATTTGAAGGCGA
TACCCTGGTAAACCGCATTGAGCTGAAAGGCATTGACTTTAAAGAAGACGGCAATATCCTGGGCCATAAG
CTGGAATACAATTTTAACAGCCACAATGTTTACATCACCGCCGATAAACAAAAAAATGGCATTAAAGCGA
ATTTTAAAATTCGCCACAACGTGGAGGATGGCAGCGTGCAGCTGGCTGATCACTACCAGCAAAACACTCC
AATCGGTGATGGTCCTGTTCTGCTGCCAGACAATCACTATCTGAGCTACCAAAGCGTTCTGTCTAAAGAT
CCGAACGAGAAACGCGATCATATGGTTCTGCTGGAGTTCGTAACCGCAGCGGGCATCACGCATGGTATGG
ATGAACTGTACAAATGATGA
